Addgene plasmid #76378: ERBB2 gRNA (BRDN0001148320)
Purpose: 3rd generation lentiviral gRNA plasmid targeting human ERBB2
Depositing lab: John Doench & David Root. Depositing organization: Broad Institute. Publication: Optimized sgRNA design to maximize activity and minimize off-target effects of CRISPR-Cas9. Doench JG, Fusi N, Sullender M, Hegde M, Vaimberg EW, Donovan KF, Smith I, Tothova Z, Wilen C, Orchard R, Virgin HW, Listgarten J, Root DE. Nat Biotechnol. 2016 Jan 18. doi: 10.1038/nbt.3437. PubMed 26780180.
Backbone
  Vector backbone: lentiGuide-Puro
  Backbone manufacturer: Zhang Lab (Addgene plasmid # 52963)
  Vector type: Mammalian Expression, Lentiviral, CRISPR
  Selectable markers: Puromycin
Growth in bacteria
  Bacterial resistance: Ampicillin, 100 μg/mL
  Growth temperature: 37°C
  Growth strain: DH5alpha
  Copy number: High Copy
Gene/Insert
  Gene/Insert name: ERBB2 (alt names: ERBB2; NM_001005862.2)
  gRNA/shRNA sequence: AACTACCTTTCTACGGACGT
  Species: H. sapiens (human)
  Entrez Gene: ERBB2 (a.k.a. CD340, HER-2, HER-2/neu, HER2, MLN 19, MLN-19, NEU, NGL, TKR1, VSCN2, c-ERB-2, c-ERB2, p185(erbB2))
  Promoter: hU6
  Cloning method: Unknown
  Sequencing primers: 5′ U6-F; 3′ pS2-R
Terms and licenses: Academic/Nonprofit Terms; Industry Terms: Not Available to Industry
Depositor comments: The gRNA was designed to target the following Genbank reference sequence(s): NM_001005862.2,NM_001289936.1,NM_001289937.1,NM_001289938.1,NM_004448.3. Note that this plasmid does NOT contain Cas9. It should be used in conjunction with lentiCas9-Blast (Addgene #52962) or otherwise with cell lines already expressing Cas9. Browse the full kinome gRNA library at http://www.addgene.org/pooled-library/broadgpp-human-kinome/ or visit http://www.broadinstitute.org/rnai/public/ for detailed protocols and information.
How to cite: ERBB2 gRNA (BRDN0001148320) was a gift from John Doench & David Root (Addgene plasmid # 76378 ; http://n2t.net/addgene:76378 ; RRID:Addgene_76378)
