[The description below was written by a language model from this plasmid's Addgene catalogue record and pLannotate feature annotations shown in this document.]
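Description:
ERBB2 gRNA (BRDN0001148320) is a third-generation lentiviral guide RNA plasmid built on the lentiGuide-Puro backbone, designed to direct Streptococcus pyogenes Cas9 to the human ERBB2 (HER2/neu) gene. It is about 8.3 kb and is propagated in E. coli as a high-copy plasmid using a ColE1/pUC-type origin with ampicillin selection through β-lactamase. An f1 origin, an SV40 origin and remnants of lac and T7/T3 cloning-vector sequences are also annotated in the bacterial backbone.

The viral genome is transcribed from an RSV promoter fused to a truncated HIV-1 5' LTR, which makes packaging Tat-independent. It carries the Ψ packaging signal with an adjoining gag fragment, the Rev response element for Rev-dependent nuclear export, a cPPT/CTS element and a self-inactivating ΔU3 3' LTR followed by an SV40 polyadenylation signal. Within this frame there are two expression units. A human U6 RNA polymerase III promoter drives the ERBB2-specific spacer joined to the SpCas9 gRNA scaffold. An EF-1α core promoter with its intron A drives puromycin N-acetyltransferase, followed by a WPRE to enhance transcript expression, so that transduced mammalian cells can be selected with puromycin.

The plasmid does not encode Cas9, so it must be used with a separate Cas9 vector such as lentiCas9-Blast or in cells that already express Cas9. According to the depositor, the guide was designed against several ERBB2 reference transcripts and belongs to a human kinome gRNA collection associated with work on optimized sgRNA design. Its typical use is packaging into lentivirus for stable guide delivery and CRISPR knockout of ERBB2 in human cells.
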