Features (pLannotate 1.2.2; 29 found; start..end, strand, type, name):
     14..80      +  CDS            small t antigen (fragment): SV40 (simian virus 40) small t antigen
    106..317     +  promoter       EF-1α core promoter: core promoter for human elongation factor EF-1α
    318..1256    +  intron         EF-1α intron A: intron upstream of the start codon of human EF-1α
   1278..1877    +  CDS            PuroR (fragment): puromycin N-acetyltransferase; pac from Streptomyces; confers resistance to puromycin
   1893..2481    +  misc_feature   WPRE: woodchuck hepatitis virus posttranscriptional regulatory element
   2532..2551    +  misc_feature   cPPT/CTS (fragment): central polypurine tract and central termination sequence of HIV-1
   2553..2786    +  LTR            3' LTR (ΔU3): self-inactivating 3' long terminal repeat (LTR) from HIV-1
   2864..2985    +  polyA_signal   SV40 poly(A) signal: SV40 polyadenylation signal
   3025..3160    +  rep_origin     SV40 ori: SV40 origin of replication
   3181..3199    -  promoter       T7 promoter: promoter for bacteriophage T7 RNA polymerase
   3207..3362    +  CDS            lacZα (fragment): LacZα fragment of β-galactosidase; lacZ fragment
   3367..3795    +  rep_origin     f1 ori (sequence partly withheld): f1 bacteriophage origin of replication; arrow indicates direction of (+) strand synthesis
   3848..3952    +  promoter       AmpR promoter: bla
   3953..4813    +  CDS            AmpR: β-lactamase; bla; confers resistance to ampicillin, carbenicillin, and related antibiotics
   4984..5572    +  rep_origin     ori: high-copy-number ColE1/pMB1/pBR322/pUC origin of replication
   5755..5847    +  CDS            lacI (fragment): lac repressor; lacI; The lac repressor binds to the lac operator to inhibit transcription in E. coli. This inhibition can be relieved by adding lactose or isopropyl-β-D-thiogalactopyranoside (IPTG).
   5860..5881    +  protein_bind   CAP binding site: CAP binding activates transcription in the presence of cAMP. E. coli catabolite activator protein
   5896..5926    +  promoter       lac promoter: promoter for the E. coli lac operon
   5934..5950    +  protein_bind   lac operator: The lac repressor binds to the lac operator to inhibit transcription in E. coli. This inhibition can be relieved by adding lactose or isopropyl-β-D-thiogalactopyranoside (IPTG). lac repressor encoded by lacI
   5995..6013    +  promoter       T3 promoter: promoter for bacteriophage T3 RNA polymerase
   6041..6267    +  promoter       RSV promoter: Rous sarcoma virus enhancer/promoter
   6268..6448    +  LTR            5' LTR (truncated): truncated 5' long terminal repeat (LTR) from HIV-1
   6495..6620    +  misc_feature   HIV-1 Ψ: packaging signal of human immunodeficiency virus type 1
   6604..6967    +  CDS            HIV-1 gag (fragment): gag protein from human immunodeficiency virus 1; gag
   7113..7346    +  misc_feature   RRE: The Rev response element (RRE) of HIV-1 allows for Rev-dependent mRNA export from the nucleus to the cytoplasm.
   7723..7749    +  CDS            Rev (fragment): human immunodeficiency virus 1 (HIV-1) Rev protein; rev; enhances nuclear export of unspliced and incompletely spliced viral mRNAs
   7753..7993    +  promoter       U6 promoter: RNA polymerase III promoter for human U6 snRNA
   8023..8098    +  misc_RNA       gRNA scaffold: guide RNA scaffold for the Streptococcus pyogenes CRISPR/Cas9 system
   8154..8271    +  misc_feature   cPPT/CTS: central polypurine tract and central termination sequence of HIV-1
>Addgene plasmid #76378 | ERBB2 gRNA (BRDN0001148320) | addgene full sequence | sequence record 185724 | Addgene Assembled Sequence
CCCGGGTGCAAAGATGGATAAAGTTTTAAACAGAGAGGAATCTTTGCAGCTAATGGACCTTCTAGGTCTT
GAAAGGAGTGGGAATTGGCTCCGGTGCCCGTCAGTGGGCAGAGCGCACATCGCCCACAGTCCCCGAGAAG
TTGGGGGGAGGGGTCGGCAATTGATCCGGTGCCTAGAGAAGGTGGCGCGGGGTAAACTGGGAAAGTGATG
TCGTGTACTGGCTCCGCCTTTTTCCCGAGGGTGGGGGAGAACCGTATATAAGTGCAGTAGTCGCCGTGAA
CGTTCTTTTTCGCAACGGGTTTGCCGCCAGAACACAGGTAAGTGCCGTGTGTGGTTCCCGCGGGCCTGGC
CTCTTTACGGGTTATGGCCCTTGCGTGCCTTGAATTACTTCCACCTGGCTGCAGTACGTGATTCTTGATC
CCGAGCTTCGGGTTGGAAGTGGGTGGGAGAGTTCGAGGCCTTGCGCTTAAGGAGCCCCTTCGCCTCGTGC
TTGAGTTGAGGCCTGGCCTGGGCGCTGGGGCCGCCGCGTGCGAATCTGGTGGCACCTTCGCGCCTGTCTC
GCTGCTTTCGATAAGTCTCTAGCCATTTAAAATTTTTGATGACCTGCTGCGACGCTTTTTTTCTGGCAAG
ATAGTCTTGTAAATGCGGGCCAAGATCTGCACACTGGTATTTCGGTTTTTGGGGCCGCGGGCGGCGACGG
GGCCCGTGCGTCCCAGCGCACATGTTCGGCGAGGCGGGGCCTGCGAGCGCGGCCACCGAGAATCGGACGG
GGGTAGTCTCAAGCTGGCCGGCCTGCTCTGGTGCCTGGCCTCGCGCCGCCGTGTATCGCCCCGCCCTGGG
CGGCAAGGCTGGCCCGGTCGGCACCAGTTGCGTGAGCGGAAAGATGGCCGCTTCCCGGCCCTGCTGCAGG
GAGCTCAAAATGGAGGACGCGGCGCTCGGGAGAGCGGGCGGGTGAGTCACCCACACAAAGGAAAAGGGCC
TTTCCGTCCTCAGCCGTCGCTTCATGTGACTCCACGGAGTACCGGGCGCCGTCCAGGCACCTCGATTAGT
TCTCGAGCTTTTGGAGTACGTCGTCTTTAGGTTGGGGGGAGGGGTTTTATGCGATGGAGTTTCCCCACAC
TGAGTGGGTGGAGACTGAAGTTAGGCCAGCTTGGCACTTGATGTAATTCTCCTTGGAATTTGCCCTTTTT
GAGTTTGGATCTTGGTTCATTCTCAAGCCTCAGACAGTGGTTCAAAGTTTTTTTCTTCCATTTCAGGTGT
CGTGACGTACGGCCACCATGACCGAGTACAAGCCCACGGTGCGCCTCGCCACCCGCGACGACGTCCCCAG
GGCCGTACGCACCCTCGCCGCCGCGTTCGCCGACTACCCCGCCACGCGCCACACCGTCGATCCGGACCGC
CACATCGAGCGGGTCACCGAGCTGCAAGAACTCTTCCTCACGCGCGTCGGGCTCGACATCGGCAAGGTGT
GGGTCGCGGACGACGGCGCCGCCGTGGCGGTCTGGACCACGCCGGAGAGCGTCGAAGCGGGGGCGGTGTT
CGCCGAGATCGGCCCGCGCATGGCCGAGTTGAGCGGTTCCCGGCTGGCCGCGCAGCAACAGATGGAAGGC
CTCCTGGCGCCGCACCGGCCCAAGGAGCCCGCGTGGTTCCTGGCCACCGTCGGAGTCTCGCCCGACCACC
AGGGCAAGGGTCTGGGCAGCGCCGTCGTGCTCCCCGGAGTGGAGGCGGCCGAGCGCGCCGGGGTGCCCGC
CTTCCTGGAGACCTCCGCGCCCCGCAACCTCCCCTTCTACGAGCGGCTCGGCTTCACCGTCACCGCCGAC
GTCGAGGTGCCCGAAGGACCGCGCACCTGGTGCATGACCCGCAAGCCCGGTGCCTGAACGCGTTAAGTCG
ACAATCAACCTCTGGATTACAAAATTTGTGAAAGATTGACTGGTATTCTTAACTATGTTGCTCCTTTTAC
GCTATGTGGATACGCTGCTTTAATGCCTTTGTATCATGCTATTGCTTCCCGTATGGCTTTCATTTTCTCC
TCCTTGTATAAATCCTGGTTGCTGTCTCTTTATGAGGAGTTGTGGCCCGTTGTCAGGCAACGTGGCGTGG
TGTGCACTGTGTTTGCTGACGCAACCCCCACTGGTTGGGGCATTGCCACCACCTGTCAGCTCCTTTCCGG
GACTTTCGCTTTCCCCCTCCCTATTGCCACGGCGGAACTCATCGCCGCCTGCCTTGCCCGCTGCTGGACA
GGGGCTCGGCTGTTGGGCACTGACAATTCCGTGGTGTTGTCGGGGAAATCATCGTCCTTTCCTTGGCTGC
TCGCCTGTGTTGCCACCTGGATTCTGCGCGGGACGTCCTTCTGCTACGTCCCTTCGGCCCTCAATCCAGC
GGACCTTCCTTCCCGCGGCCTGCTGCCGGCTCTGCGGCCTCTTCCGCGTCTTCGCCTTCGCCCTCAGACG
AGTCGGATCTCCCTTTGGGCCGCCTCCCCGCGTCGACTTTAAGACCAATGACTTACAAGGCAGCTGTAGA
TCTTAGCCACTTTTTAAAAGAAAAGGGGGGACTGGAAGGGCTAATTCACTCCCAACGAAGACAAGATCTG
CTTTTTGCTTGTACTGGGTCTCTCTGGTTAGACCAGATCTGAGCCTGGGAGCTCTCTGGCTAACTAGGGA
ACCCACTGCTTAAGCCTCAATAAAGCTTGCCTTGAGTGCTTCAAGTAGTGTGTGCCCGTCTGTTGTGTGA
CTCTGGTAACTAGAGATCCCTCAGACCCTTTTAGTCAGTGTGGAAAATCTCTAGCAGTACGTATAGTAGT
TCATGTCATCTTATTATTCAGTATTTATAACTTGCAAAGAAATGAATATCAGAGAGTGAGAGGAACTTGT
TTATTGCAGCTTATAATGGTTACAAATAAAGCAATAGCATCACAAATTTCACAAATAAAGCATTTTTTTC
ACTGCATTCTAGTTGTGGTTTGTCCAAACTCATCAATGTATCTTATCATGTCTGGCTCTAGCTATCCCGC
CCCTAACTCCGCCCATCCCGCCCCTAACTCCGCCCAGTTCCGCCCATTCTCCGCCCCATGGCTGACTAAT
TTTTTTTATTTATGCAGAGGCCGAGGCCGCCTCGGCCTCTGAGCTATTCCAGAAGTAGTGAGGAGGCTTT
TTTGGAGGCCTAGGGACGTACCCAATTCGCCCTATAGTGAGTCGTATTACGCGCGCTCACTGGCCGTCGT
TTTACAACGTCGTGACTGGGAAAACCCTGGCGTTACCCAACTTAATCGCCTTGCAGCACATCCCCCTTTC
GCCAGCTGGCGTAATAGCGAAGAGGCCCGCACCGATCGCCCTTCCCAACAGTTGCGCAGCCTGAATGGCG
AATGGG
[124 nt withheld, positions 3367-3490]
C
[91 nt withheld, positions 3492-3582]
A
[49 nt withheld, positions 3584-3632]
CCTTTGACGTTGGAGTCCACGTTCTTT
[37 nt withheld, positions 3660-3696]
ACCCTATCTCGGTCTATTCTTTTGATTTATAAGGGATTTTGCCGATTTCGGCCTATTGGTTAAAAAATGA
GCTGATTTAACAAAAATTTAACGCGAATTTTAACAAAATATTAACGCTTACAATTTAGGTGGCACTTTTC
GGGGAAATGTGCGCGGAACCCCTATTTGTTTATTTTTCTAAATACATTCAAATATGTATCCGCTCATGAG
ACAATAACCCTGATAAATGCTTCAATAATATTGAAAAAGGAAGAGTATGAGTATTCAACATTTCCGTGTC
GCCCTTATTCCCTTTTTTGCGGCATTTTGCCTTCCTGTTTTTGCTCACCCAGAAACGCTGGTGAAAGTAA
AAGATGCTGAAGATCAGTTGGGTGCACGAGTGGGTTACATCGAACTGGATCTCAACAGCGGTAAGATCCT
TGAGAGTTTTCGCCCCGAAGAACGTTTTCCAATGATGAGCACTTTTAAAGTTCTGCTATGTGGCGCGGTA
TTATCCCGTATTGACGCCGGGCAAGAGCAACTCGGTCGCCGCATACACTATTCTCAGAATGACTTGGTTG
AGTACTCACCAGTCACAGAAAAGCATCTTACGGATGGCATGACAGTAAGAGAATTATGCAGTGCTGCCAT
AACCATGAGTGATAACACTGCGGCCAACTTACTTCTGACAACGATCGGAGGACCGAAGGAGCTAACCGCT
TTTTTGCACAACATGGGGGATCATGTAACTCGCCTTGATCGTTGGGAACCGGAGCTGAATGAAGCCATAC
CAAACGACGAGCGTGACACCACGATGCCTGTAGCAATGGCAACAACGTTGCGCAAACTATTAACTGGCGA
ACTACTTACTCTAGCTTCCCGGCAACAATTAATAGACTGGATGGAGGCGGATAAAGTTGCAGGACCACTT
CTGCGCTCGGCCCTTCCGGCTGGCTGGTTTATTGCTGATAAATCTGGAGCCGGTGAGCGTGGGTCTCGCG
GTATCATTGCAGCACTGGGGCCAGATGGTAAGCCCTCCCGTATCGTAGTTATCTACACGACGGGGAGTCA
GGCAACTATGGATGAACGAAATAGACAGATCGCTGAGATAGGTGCCTCACTGATTAAGCATTGGTAACTG
TCAGACCAAGTTTACTCATATATACTTTAGATTGATTTAAAACTTCATTTTTAATTTAAAAGGATCTAGG
TGAAGATCCTTTTTGATAATCTCATGACCAAAATCCCTTAACGTGAGTTTTCGTTCCACTGAGCGTCAGA
CCCCGTAGAAAAGATCAAAGGATCTTCTTGAGATCCTTTTTTTCTGCGCGTAATCTGCTGCTTGCAAACA
AAAAAACCACCGCTACCAGCGGTGGTTTGTTTGCCGGATCAAGAGCTACCAACTCTTTTTCCGAAGGTAA
CTGGCTTCAGCAGAGCGCAGATACCAAATACTGTTCTTCTAGTGTAGCCGTAGTTAGGCCACCACTTCAA
GAACTCTGTAGCACCGCCTACATACCTCGCTCTGCTAATCCTGTTACCAGTGGCTGCTGCCAGTGGCGAT
AAGTCGTGTCTTACCGGGTTGGACTCAAGACGATAGTTACCGGATAAGGCGCAGCGGTCGGGCTGAACGG
GGGGTTCGTGCACACAGCCCAGCTTGGAGCGAACGACCTACACCGAACTGAGATACCTACAGCGTGAGCT
ATGAGAAAGCGCCACGCTTCCCGAAGGGAGAAAGGCGGACAGGTATCCGGTAAGCGGCAGGGTCGGAACA
GGAGAGCGCACGAGGGAGCTTCCAGGGGGAAACGCCTGGTATCTTTATAGTCCTGTCGGGTTTCGCCACC
TCTGACTTGAGCGTCGATTTTTGTGATGCTCGTCAGGGGGGCGGAGCCTATGGAAAAACGCCAGCAACGC
GGCCTTTTTACGGTTCCTGGCCTTTTGCTGGCCTTTTGCTCACATGTTCTTTCCTGCGTTATCCCCTGAT
TCTGTGGATAACCGTATTACCGCCTTTGAGTGAGCTGATACCGCTCGCCGCAGCCGAACGACCGAGCGCA
GCGAGTCAGTGAGCGAGGAAGCGGAAGAGCGCCCAATACGCAAACCGCCTCTCCCCGCGCGTTGGCCGAT
TCATTAATGCAGCTGGCACGACAGGTTTCCCGACTGGAAAGCGGGCAGTGAGCGCAACGCAATTAATGTG
AGTTAGCTCACTCATTAGGCACCCCAGGCTTTACACTTTATGCTTCCGGCTCGTATGTTGTGTGGAATTG
TGAGCGGATAACAATTTCACACAGGAAACAGCTATGACCATGATTACGCCAAGCGCGCAATTAACCCTCA
CTAAAGGGAACAAAAGCTGGAGCTGCAAGCTTAATGTAGTCTTATGCAATACTCTTGTAGTCTTGCAACA
TGGTAACGATGAGTTAGCAACATGCCTTACAAGGAGAGAAAAAGCACCGTGCATGCCGATTGGTGGAAGT
AAGGTGGTACGATCGTGCCTTATTAGGAAGGCAACAGACGGGTCTGACATGGATTGGACGAACCACTGAA
TTGCCGCATTGCAGAGATATTGTATTTAAGTGCCTAGCTCGATACATAAACGGGTCTCTCTGGTTAGACC
AGATCTGAGCCTGGGAGCTCTCTGGCTAACTAGGGAACCCACTGCTTAAGCCTCAATAAAGCTTGCCTTG
AGTGCTTCAAGTAGTGTGTGCCCGTCTGTTGTGTGACTCTGGTAACTAGAGATCCCTCAGACCCTTTTAG
TCAGTGTGGAAAATCTCTAGCAGTGGCGCCCGAACAGGGACTTGAAAGCGAAAGGGAAACCAGAGGAGCT
CTCTCGACGCAGGACTCGGCTTGCTGAAGCGCGCACGGCAAGAGGCGAGGGGCGGCGACTGGTGAGTACG
CCAAAAATTTTGACTAGCGGAGGCTAGAAGGAGAGAGATGGGTGCGAGAGCGTCAGTATTAAGCGGGGGA
GAATTAGATCGCGATGGGAAAAAATTCGGTTAAGGCCAGGGGGAAAGAAAAAATATAAATTAAAACATAT
AGTATGGGCAAGCAGGGAGCTAGAACGATTCGCAGTTAATCCTGGCCTGTTAGAAACATCAGAAGGCTGT
AGACAAATACTGGGACAGCTACAACCATCCCTTCAGACAGGATCAGAAGAACTTAGATCATTATATAATA
CAGTAGCAACCCTCTATTGTGTGCATCAAAGGATAGAGATAAAAGACACCAAGGAAGCTTTAGACAAGAT
AGAGGAAGAGCAAAACAAAAGTAAGACCACCGCACAGCAAGCGGCCGCTGATCTTCAGACCTGGAGGAGG
AGATATGAGGGACAATTGGAGAAGTGAATTATATAAATATAAAGTAGTAAAAATTGAACCATTAGGAGTA
GCACCCACCAAGGCAAAGAGAAGAGTGGTGCAGAGAGAAAAAAGAGCAGTGGGAATAGGAGCTTTGTTCC
TTGGGTTCTTGGGAGCAGCAGGAAGCACTATGGGCGCAGCGTCAATGACGCTGACGGTACAGGCCAGACA
ATTATTGTCTGGTATAGTGCAGCAGCAGAACAATTTGCTGAGGGCTATTGAGGCGCAACAGCATCTGTTG
CAACTCACAGTCTGGGGCATCAAGCAGCTCCAGGCAAGAATCCTGGCTGTGGAAAGATACCTAAAGGATC
AACAGCTCCTGGGGATTTGGGGTTGCTCTGGAAAACTCATTTGCACCACTGCTGTGCCTTGGAATGCTAG
TTGGAGTAATAAATCTCTGGAACAGATTTGGAATCACACGACCTGGATGGAGTGGGACAGAGAAATTAAC
AATTACACAAGCTTAATACACTCCTTAATTGAAGAATCGCAAAACCAGCAAGAAAAGAATGAACAAGAAT
TATTGGAATTAGATAAATGGGCAAGTTTGTGGAATTGGTTTAACATAACAAATTGGCTGTGGTATATAAA
ATTATTCATAATGATAGTAGGAGGCTTGGTAGGTTTAAGAATAGTTTTTGCTGTACTTTCTATAGTGAAT
AGAGTTAGGCAGGGATATTCACCATTATCGTTTCAGACCCACCTCCCAACCCCGAGGGGACCCAGAGAGG
GCCTATTTCCCATGATTCCTTCATATTTGCATATACGATACAAGGCTGTTAGAGAGATAATTAGAATTAA
TTTGACTGTAAACACAAAGATATTAGTACAAAATACGTGACGTAGAAAGTAATAATTTCTTGGGTAGTTT
GCAGTTTTAAAATTATGTTTTAAAATGGACTATCATATGCTTACCGTAACTTGAAAGTATTTCGATTTCT
TGGCTTTATATATCTTGTGGAAAGGACGAAACACCGAACTACCTTTCTACGGACGTGTTTTAGAGCTAGA
AATAGCAAGTTAAAATAAGGCTAGTCCGTTATCAACTTGAAAAAGTGGCACCGAGTCGGTGCTTTTTTAA
GCTTGGCGTAACTAGATCTTGAGACAAATGGCAGTATTCATCCACAATTTTAAAAGAAAAGGGGGGATTG
GGGGGTACAGTGCAGGGGAAAGAATAGTAGACATAATAGCAACAGACATACAAACTAAAGAATTACAAAA
ACAAATTACAAAAATTCAAAATTTTCGGGTTTATTACAGGGACAGCAGAGATCCACTTTGGCGCCGGCTC
GAGGGGG
