>Addgene plasmid #76378 | ERBB2 gRNA (BRDN0001148320) | depositor partial sequence | sequence record 143838 | Target Sequence
AACTACCTTTCTACGGACGT
