>Addgene plasmid #76378 | ERBB2 gRNA (BRDN0001148320) | addgene partial sequence | sequence record 185723 | hU6-F
GTAGAAAGTAATAATTTCTTGGGTAGTTTGCAGTTTTAAAATTATGTTTTAAAATGGACTATCATATGCT
TACCGTAACTTGAAAGTATTTCGATTTCTTGGCTTTATATATCTTGTGGAAAGGACGAAACACCGAACTA
CCTTTCTACGGACGTGTTTTAGAGCTAGAAATAGCAAGTTAAAATAAGGCTAGTCCGTTATCAACTTGAA
AAAGTGGCACCGAGTCGGTGCTTTTTTAAGCTTGGCGTAACTAGATCTTGAGACAAATGGCAGTATTCAT
CCACAATTTTAAAAGAAAAGGGGGGATTGGGGGGTACAGTGCAGGGGAAAGAATAGTAGACATAATAGCA
ACAGACATACAAACTAAAGAATTACAAAAACAAATTACAAAAATTCAAAATTTTCGGGTTTATTACAGGG
ACAGCAGAGATCCACTTTGGCGCCGGCTCGAGGGGGCCCGGGTGCAAAGATGGATAAAGTTTTAAACAGA
GAGGAATCTTTGCAGCTAATGGACCTTCTAGGTCTTGAAAGGAGTGGGAATTGGCTCCGGTGCCCGTCAG
TGGGCAGAGC
